>Addgene plasmid #235662 | pcDNA3.1(+)-Flag-SOD1-G93A | addgene full sequence | sequence record 480844 | Addgene NGS Result
GACGGATCGGGAGATCTCCCGATCCCCTATGGTGCACTCTCAGTACAATCTGCTCTGATGCCGCATAGTT
AAGCCAGTATCTGCTCCCTGCTTGTGTGTTGGAGGTCGCTGAGTAGTGCGCGAGCAAAATTTAAGCTACA
ACAAGGCAAGGCTTGACCGACAATTGCATGAAGAATCTGCTTAGGGTTAGGCGTTTTGCGCTGCTTCGCG
ATGTACGGGCCAGATATACGCGTTGACATTGATTATTGACTAGTTATTAATAGTAATCAATTACGGGGTC
ATTAGTTCATAGCCCATATATGGAGTTCCGCGTTACATAACTTACGGTAAATGGCCCGCCTGGCTGACCG
CCCAACGACCCCCGCCCATTGACGTCAATAATGACGTATGTTCCCATAGTAACGCCAATAGGGACTTTCC
ATTGACGTCAATGGGTGGAGTATTTACGGTAAACTGCCCACTTGGCAGTACATCAAGTGTATCATATGCC
AAGTACGCCCCCTATTGACGTCAATGACGGTAAATGGCCCGCCTGGCATTATGCCCAGTACATGACCTTA
TGGGACTTTCCTACTTGGCAGTACATCTACGTATTAGTCATCGCTATTACCATGGTGATGCGGTTTTGGC
AGTACATCAATGGGCGTGGATAGCGGTTTGACTCACGGGGATTTCCAAGTCTCCACCCCATTGACGTCAA
TGGGAGTTTGTTTTGGCACCAAAATCAACGGGACTTTCCAAAATGTCGTAACAACTCCGCCCCATTGACG
CAAATGGGCGGTAGGCGTGTACGGTGGGAGGTCTATATAAGCAGAGCTCTCTGGCTAACTAGAGAACCCA
CTGCTTACTGGCTTATCGAAATTAATACGACTCACTATAGGGAGACCCAAGCTGGCTAGCGCCACCATGT
ACCGCATGCAGCTGCTGTCTTGCATCGCTCTGTCTCTGGCCCTGGTGACCAATAGCGACTACAAGGACGA
CGACGACAAGGGCGGAGGAGGATCAGCCACAAAAGCCGTGTGCGTCCTGAAAGGAGACGGACCAGTGCAG
GGCATCATCAACTTCGAGCAGAAGGAGAGCAACGGCCCCGTCAAAGTCTGGGGAAGCATCAAGGGCCTGA
CCGAAGGACTGCACGGTTTCCACGTGCACGAGTTCGGCGACAATACAGCCGGTTGCACAAGCGCCGGCCC
TCACTTTAACCCTCTGAGCAGAAAGCACGGCGGACCTAAGGACGAGGAGAGACACGTGGGAGATCTGGGC
AACGTGACAGCCGATAAGGACGCAGTGGCAGACGTGTCCATCGAGGACAGCGTGATCAGCCTGAGCGGAG
ACCATTGCATCATCGGCAGGACCCTGGTCGTGCACGAAAAGGCCGACGATCTGGGAAAGGGAGGCAACGA
GGAGAGCACCAAGACCGGAAACGCCGGATCTAGACTGGCTTGCGGAGTGATTGGCATCGCACAGTGAGAA
TTCTGCAGATATCCAGCACAGTGGCGGCCGCTCGAGTCTAGAGGGCCCGTTTAAACCCGCTGATCAGCCT
CGACTGTGCCTTCTAGTTGCCAGCCATCTGTTGTTTGCCCCTCCCCCGTGCCTTCCTTGACCCTGGAAGG
TGCCACTCCCACTGTCCTTTCCTAATAAAATGAGGAAATTGCATCGCATTGTCTGAGTAGGTGTCATTCT
ATTCTGGGGGGTGGGGTGGGGCAGGACAGCAAGGGGGAGGATTGGGAAGACAATAGCAGGCATGCTGGGG
ATGCGGTGGGCTCTATGGCTTCTGAGGCGGAAAGAACCAGCTGGGGCTCTAGGGGGTATCCCC
[124 nt withheld, positions 1814-1937]
C
[91 nt withheld, positions 1939-2029]
A
[49 nt withheld, positions 2031-2079]
CCTTTGACGTTGGAGTCCACGTTCTTT
[37 nt withheld, positions 2107-2143]
ACCCTATCTCGGTCTATTCTTTTGATTTATAAGGGATTTTGCCGATTTCGGCCTATTGGTTAAAAAATGA
GCTGATTTAACAAAAATTTAACGCGAATTAATTCTGTGGAATGTGTGTCAGTTAGGGTGTGGAAAGTCCC
CAGGCTCCCCAGCAGGCAGAAGTATGCAAAGCATGCATCTCAATTAGTCAGCAACCAGGTGTGGAAAGTC
CCCAGGCTCCCCAGCAGGCAGAAGTATGCAAAGCATGCATCTCAATTAGTCAGCAACCATAGTCCCGCCC
CTAACTCCGCCCATCCCGCCCCTAACTCCGCCCAGTTCCGCCCATTCTCCGCCCCATGGCTGACTAATTT
TTTTTATTTATGCAGAGGCCGAGGCCGCCTCTGCCTCTGAGCTATTCCAGAAGTAGTGAGGAGGCTTTTT
TGGAGGCCTAGGCTTTTGCAAAAAGCTCCCGGGAGCTTGTATATCCATTTTCGGATCTGATCAAGAGACA
GGATGAGGATCGTTTCGCATGATTGAACAAGATGGATTGCACGCAGGTTCTCCGGCCGCTTGGGTGGAGA
GGCTATTCGGCTATGACTGGGCACAACAGACAATCGGCTGCTCTGATGCCGCCGTGTTCCGGCTGTCAGC
GCAGGGGCGCCCGGTTCTTTTTGTCAAGACCGACCTGTCCGGTGCCCTGAATGAACTGCAGGACGAGGCA
GCGCGGCTATCGTGGCTGGCCACGACGGGCGTTCCTTGCGCAGCTGTGCTCGACGTTGTCACTGAAGCGG
GAAGGGACTGGCTGCTATTGGGCGAAGTGCCGGGGCAGGATCTCCTGTCATCTCACCTTGCTCCTGCCGA
GAAAGTATCCATCATGGCTGATGCAATGCGGCGGCTGCATACGCTTGATCCGGCTACCTGCCCATTCGAC
CACCAAGCGAAACATCGCATCGAGCGAGCACGTACTCGGATGGAAGCCGGTCTTGTCGATCAGGATGATC
TGGACGAAGAGCATCAGGGGCTCGCGCCAGCCGAACTGTTCGCCAGGCTCAAGGCGCGCATGCCCGACGG
CGAGGATCTCGTCGTGACCCATGGCGATGCCTGCTTGCCGAATATCATGGTGGAAAATGGCCGCTTTTCT
GGATTCATCGACTGTGGCCGGCTGGGTGTGGCGGACCGCTATCAGGACATAGCGTTGGCTACCCGTGATA
TTGCTGAAGAGCTTGGCGGCGAATGGGCTGACCGCTTCCTCGTGCTTTACGGTATCGCCGCTCCCGATTC
GCAGCGCATCGCCTTCTATCGCCTTCTTGACGAGTTCTTCTGAGCGGGACTCTGGGGTTCGAAATGACCG
ACCAAGCGACGCCCAACCTGCCATCACGAGATTTCGATTCCACCGCCGCCTTCTATGAAAGGTTGGGCTT
CGGAATCGTTTTCCGGGACGCCGGCTGGATGATCCTCCAGCGCGGGGATCTCATGCTGGAGTTCTTCGCC
CACCCCAACTTGTTTATTGCAGCTTATAATGGTTACAAATAAAGCAATAGCATCACAAATTTCACAAATA
AAGCATTTTTTTCACTGCATTCTAGTTGTGGTTTGTCCAAACTCATCAATGTATCTTATCATGTCTGTAT
ACCGTCGACCTCTAGCTAGAGCTTGGCGTAATCATGGTCATAGCTGTTTCCTGTGTGAAATTGTTATCCG
CTCACAATTCCACACAACATACGAGCCGGAAGCATAAAGTGTAAAGCCTGGGGTGCCTAATGAGTGAGCT
AACTCACATTAATTGCGTTGCGCTCACTGCCCGCTTTCCAGTCGGGAAACCTGTCGTGCCAGCTGCATTA
ATGAATCGGCCAACGCGCGGGGAGAGGCGGTTTGCGTATTGGGCGCTCTTCCGCTTCCTCGCTCACTGAC
TCGCTGCGCTCGGTCGTTCGGCTGCGGCGAGCGGTATCAGCTCACTCAAAGGCGGTAATACGGTTATCCA
CAGAATCAGGGGATAACGCAGGAAAGAACATGTGAGCAAAAGGCCAGCAAAAGGCCAGGAACCGTAAAAA
GGCCGCGTTGCTGGCGTTTTTCCATAGGCTCCGCCCCCCTGACGAGCATCACAAAAATCGACGCTCAAGT
CAGAGGTGGCGAAACCCGACAGGACTATAAAGATACCAGGCGTTTCCCCCTGGAAGCTCCCTCGTGCGCT
CTCCTGTTCCGACCCTGCCGCTTACCGGATACCTGTCCGCCTTTCTCCCTTCGGGAAGCGTGGCGCTTTC
TCATAGCTCACGCTGTAGGTATCTCAGTTCGGTGTAGGTCGTTCGCTCCAAGCTGGGCTGTGTGCACGAA
CCCCCCGTTCAGCCCGACCGCTGCGCCTTATCCGGTAACTATCGTCTTGAGTCCAACCCGGTAAGACACG
ACTTATCGCCACTGGCAGCAGCCACTGGTAACAGGATTAGCAGAGCGAGGTATGTAGGCGGTGCTACAGA
GTTCTTGAAGTGGTGGCCTAACTACGGCTACACTAGAAGAACAGTATTTGGTATCTGCGCTCTGCTGAAG
CCAGTTACCTTCGGAAAAAGAGTTGGTAGCTCTTGATCCGGCAAACAAACCACCGCTGGTAGCGGTGGTT
TTTTTGTTTGCAAGCAGCAGATTACGCGCAGAAAAAAAGGATCTCAAGAAGATCCTTTGATCTTTTCTAC
GGGGTCTGACGCTCAGTGGAACGAAAACTCACGTTAAGGGATTTTGGTCATGAGATTATCAAAAAGGATC
TTCACCTAGATCCTTTTAAATTAAAAATGAAGTTTTAAATCAATCTAAAGTATATATGAGTAAACTTGGT
CTGACAGTTACCAATGCTTAATCAGTGAGGCACCTATCTCAGCGATCTGTCTATTTCGTTCATCCATAGT
TGCCTGACTCCCCGTCGTGTAGATAACTACGATACGGGAGGGCTTACCATCTGGCCCCAGTGCTGCAATG
ATACCGCGAGACCCACGCTCACCGGCTCCAGATTTATCAGCAATAAACCAGCCAGCCGGAAGGGCCGAGC
GCAGAAGTGGTCCTGCAACTTTATCCGCCTCCATCCAGTCTATTAATTGTTGCCGGGAAGCTAGAGTAAG
TAGTTCGCCAGTTAATAGTTTGCGCAACGTTGTTGCCATTGCTACAGGCATCGTGGTGTCACGCTCGTCG
TTTGGTATGGCTTCATTCAGCTCCGGTTCCCAACGATCAAGGCGAGTTACATGATCCCCCATGTTGTGCA
AAAAAGCGGTTAGCTCCTTCGGTCCTCCGATCGTTGTCAGAAGTAAGTTGGCCGCAGTGTTATCACTCAT
GGTTATGGCAGCACTGCATAATTCTCTTACTGTCATGCCATCCGTAAGATGCTTTTCTGTGACTGGTGAG
TACTCAACCAAGTCATTCTGAGAATAGTGTATGCGGCGACCGAGTTGCTCTTGCCCGGCGTCAATACGGG
ATAATACCGCGCCACATAGCAGAACTTTAAAAGTGCTCATCATTGGAAAACGTTCTTCGGGGCGAAAACT
CTCAAGGATCTTACCGCTGTTGAGATCCAGTTCGATGTAACCCACTCGTGCACCCAACTGATCTTCAGCA
TCTTTTACTTTCACCAGCGTTTCTGGGTGAGCAAAAACAGGAAGGCAAAATGCCGCAAAAAAGGGAATAA
GGGCGACACGGAAATGTTGAATACTCATACTCTTCCTTTTTCAATATTATTGAAGCATTTATCAGGGTTA
TTGTCTCATGAGCGGATACATATTTGAATGTATTTAGAAAAATAAACAAATAGGGGTTCCGCGCACATTT
CCCCGAAAAGTGCCACCTGACGTC
Features (pLannotate 1.2.2; 22 found; start..end, strand, type, name):
     28..80      -  misc_feature   bom (fragment): basis of mobility region from pBR322
    235..614     +  enhancer       CMV enhancer: human cytomegalovirus immediate early enhancer
    615..818     +  promoter       CMV promoter: human cytomegalovirus (CMV) immediate early promoter
    814..847     +  LTR            5' LTR (truncated) (fragment): truncated 5' long terminal repeat (LTR) from HIV-1
    863..881     +  promoter       T7 promoter: promoter for bacteriophage T7 RNA polymerase
    907..966     +  CDS            IL2 (fragment): IL2_HUMAN - Experimental evidence at protein level: Swiss-Prot protein existence level 1. Produced by T-cells in response to antigenic or mitogenic stimulation, this protein is required for T-cell proliferation and other activities crucial to regulation of the immune response. Can stimulate B-cells, monocytes, lymphokine-activated killer cells, natural killer cells, and glioma cells. From Homo sapiens (Human).
    970..990     +  CDS            FLAG (fragment): FLAG® epitope tag, followed by an enterokinase cleavage site
   1006..1464    +  CDS            SOD1: SODC_HUMAN - Experimental evidence at protein level: Swiss-Prot protein existence level 1. Destroys radicals which are normally produced within the cells and which are toxic to biological systems. From Homo sapiens (Human).
   1544..1768    +  polyA_signal   bGH poly(A) signal: bovine growth hormone polyadenylation signal
   1772..1793    +  promoter       SV40 promoter (fragment): SV40 enhancer and early promoter
   1814..2242    +  rep_origin     f1 ori (sequence partly withheld): f1 bacteriophage origin of replication; arrow indicates direction of (+) strand synthesis
   2256..2585    +  promoter       SV40 promoter: SV40 enhancer and early promoter
   2652..3443    +  CDS            neo: KKA2_KLEPN - Also known as kan, nptII. Experimental evidence at protein level: Swiss-Prot protein existence level 1. Resistance to kanamycin, neomycin, paromomycin, ribostamycin, butirosin and gentamicin B. From Klebsiella pneumoniae.
   3467..3625    +  CDS            ble (fragment): BLE_KLEPN - Experimental evidence at protein level: Swiss-Prot protein existence level 1. Binding protein with a strong affinity to the bleomycin family of antibiotics. Binds to CL990; an antimitotic-antibiotic compound. From Klebsiella pneumoniae.
   3620..3741    +  polyA_signal   SV40 poly(A) signal: SV40 polyadenylation signal
   3814..3830    -  protein_bind   lac operator: The lac repressor binds to the lac operator to inhibit transcription in E. coli. This inhibition can be relieved by adding lactose or isopropyl-β-D-thiogalactopyranoside (IPTG). lac repressor encoded by lacI
   3838..3868    -  promoter       lac promoter: promoter for the E. coli lac operon
   3883..3904    -  protein_bind   CAP binding site: CAP binding activates transcription in the presence of cAMP. E. coli catabolite activator protein
   3917..4009    -  CDS            lacI (fragment): lac repressor; lacI; The lac repressor binds to the lac operator to inhibit transcription in E. coli. This inhibition can be relieved by adding lactose or isopropyl-β-D-thiogalactopyranoside (IPTG).
   4192..4780    -  rep_origin     ori: high-copy-number ColE1/pMB1/pBR322/pUC origin of replication
   4951..5811    -  CDS            AmpR: β-lactamase; bla; confers resistance to ampicillin, carbenicillin, and related antibiotics
   5812..5916    -  promoter       AmpR promoter: bla
