[The description below was written by a language model from this plasmid's Addgene catalogue record and pLannotate feature annotations shown in this document.]
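Description:
pcDNA3.1(+)-Flag-SOD1-G93A is a mammalian expression plasmid built on the pcDNA3.1(+) backbone for producing the human superoxide dismutase 1 G93A mutant, in which glycine 93 is replaced by alanine. It is propagated in E. coli as a high-copy plasmid through a ColE1/pUC-type origin, with ampicillin selection provided by the β-lactamase gene and its own promoter. An f1 phage origin is also present. For mammalian cells, a neomycin phosphotransferase cassette driven by the SV40 enhancer/early promoter and terminated by the SV40 polyadenylation signal allows G418 selection of stable transfectants.

The synthesized insert sits downstream of the human cytomegalovirus immediate-early enhancer and promoter and upstream of the bovine growth hormone polyadenylation signal, giving strong constitutive transcription. A T7 promoter between the CMV promoter and the insert can serve for in vitro transcription or as a sequencing primer site. The SOD1 coding sequence carries an N-terminal FLAG epitope for detection or immunoprecipitation of the mutant protein. The automated annotation also reports a short fragment matching the start of human IL2 immediately upstream of the FLAG tag, a feature the catalogue entry does not mention. Its significance, such as whether it acts as a leader peptide, cannot be determined from the record. Other small hits, including a truncated HIV-1 LTR fragment, a ble fragment and lac-derived elements, appear to be backbone remnants or partial annotation matches rather than functional parts.

The associated publication concerns SOD1-mutant amyotrophic lateral sclerosis models, consistent with using the construct to express this disease-linked variant in cultured mammalian cells.
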