Addgene plasmid #235662: pcDNA3.1(+)-Flag-SOD1-G93A
Purpose: Express human SOD1-G93A in mammalian cells
Depositing lab: Chen Seng Ng. Depositing organization: Monash University, Sunway Campus. Publication: Integrated transcriptomic profiling reveals a STING-mediated Type II Interferon signature in SOD1-mutant amyotrophic lateral sclerosis models. Hiew JY, Lim YS, Liu H, Ng CS. Commun Biol. 2025 Mar 2;8(1):347. doi: 10.1038/s42003-025-07790-w. PubMed 40025162.
Backbone
  Vector backbone: pcDNA3.1(+)
  Vector type: Mammalian Expression
  Selectable markers: Neomycin (select with G418)
Growth in bacteria
  Bacterial resistance: Ampicillin, 100 μg/mL
  Growth temperature: 37°C
  Growth strain: DH5alpha
  Copy number: High Copy
Gene/Insert
  Gene/Insert name: SOD1-G93A
  Species: H. sapiens (human)
  Insert size (bp): 579
  Mutation: changed Glycine 93 to alanine
  Entrez Gene: SOD1 (a.k.a. ALS, ALS1, HEL-S-44, IPOA, SOD, STAHP, hSod1, homodimer)
  Promoter: CMV promoter
  Tag / fusion protein: Flag-tag at N-terminal
  Cloning method: Gene Synthesis
  Sequencing primers: 5′ 5-TAATACGACTCACTATAGG-3
Terms and licenses: Academic/Nonprofit Terms; Industry Terms: Not Available to Industry
How to cite: pcDNA3.1(+)-Flag-SOD1-G93A was a gift from Chen Seng Ng (Addgene plasmid # 235662 ; http://n2t.net/addgene:235662 ; RRID:Addgene_235662)
